Addgene plasmid #19052: pEGFP C1-WW45
Depositing lab: Marius Sudol. Depositing organization: Geisinger Health Center. Publication: Mst2 and Lats kinases regulate apoptotic function of Yes kinase-associated protein (YAP). Oka T, Mazack V, Sudol M. J Biol Chem. 2008 Oct 10;283(41):27534-27546. doi: 10.1074/jbc.M804380200. Epub 2008 Jul 17. PubMed 18640976.
Backbone
  Vector backbone: pEGFP-C1
  Backbone manufacturer: Clontech
  Backbone size w/o insert (bp): 4700
  Vector type: Mammalian Expression
  Selectable markers: Neomycin (select with G418)
Growth in bacteria
  Bacterial resistance: Kanamycin, 50 μg/mL
  Growth temperature: 37°C
  Growth strain: DH5alpha
  Copy number: High Copy
Gene/Insert
  Gene/Insert name: SALVADOR 1 (alt name: SAV1, SAV, WW45)
  Species: H. sapiens (human)
  Insert size (bp): 1152
  GenBank ID: NM_021818
  Entrez Gene: SAV1 (a.k.a. SAV, WW45, WWP4)
  Tag / fusion protein: EGFP (N terminal on backbone)
  Cloning method: Restriction Enzyme; 5′ cloning site EcoRI (unknown if destroyed); 3′ cloning site BamHI (unknown if destroyed)
  Sequencing primers: 5′ N/A
Resource information
  A portion of this plasmid was derived from a plasmid made by: WW45 cDNA insert was derived from pME18SFL-WW45 construct obtained from Dr. Sumio Sugano, The Institute of Medical Science, University of Tokyo, 4-6-1 Shirokanedai, Minatoku, Tokyo, Japan.
Terms and licenses: Academic/Nonprofit Terms; Industry Terms: Not Available to Industry
How to cite: pEGFP C1-WW45 was a gift from Marius Sudol (Addgene plasmid # 19052 ; http://n2t.net/addgene:19052 ; RRID:Addgene_19052)
