[The description below was written by a language model from this plasmid's Addgene catalogue record.]
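Description:
pEGFP C1-WW45 is a mammalian expression plasmid built on the Clontech pEGFP-C1 backbone (about 4.7 kb without insert) that carries the human SAV1 coding sequence, also known as Salvador 1, SAV or WW45. The roughly 1.15 kb cDNA was inserted by restriction cloning between the EcoRI and BamHI sites of the multiple cloning site; the record does not say whether these sites survive. This places it downstream of the backbone's EGFP open reading frame, so the protein is made as a fusion with EGFP at its N terminus. The cDNA itself was taken from an earlier WW45 clone in a pME18SFL vector. The plasmid is maintained at high copy in E. coli under kanamycin selection, and the backbone also provides a neomycin marker that allows G418 selection of stably transfected mammalian cells. The record does not list the promoter or other regulatory elements. pEGFP-C1 vectors normally drive the fusion from the CMV immediate-early promoter with an SV40 polyadenylation signal, and a single Kan/Neo cassette serves both hosts. No feature table is available here to confirm these details for this clone.

SAV1 is a WW-domain scaffold protein of the Hippo signalling pathway, where it partners with the Mst kinases upstream of Lats and YAP. The associated publication concerns regulation of the apoptotic function of YAP by Mst2 and Lats kinases. This suggests the construct was used to express fluorescently tagged WW45 in cultured mammalian cells, for example to follow its localisation, to detect it through the GFP moiety, or to co-express it with other pathway components.
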