>Addgene plasmid #19052 | pEGFP C1-WW45 | addgene partial sequence | sequence record 24949 | EGFP-C 5'-CATGGTCCTGCTGGAGTTCGTG-3'
CCNCGGGNCNTCGGCAGGACGAGCTGTACAAGTCCGGACTCAGATCTCGAGCTCAAGCTTCGAATTCTCA
GATCCGATACCTTATGCTGTCCCGAAAGAAAACCAAAAACGAAGTGTCCAAGCCGGCCGAGGTGCAGGGG
AAGTACGTGAAGAAGGAGACGTCGCCTCTGCTTCGGAATCTTATGCCTTCATTCATCCGGCATGGTCCAA
CAATTCCAAGACGAACTGATATCTGTCTTCCAGATTCAAGCCCTAATGCCTTTTCAACTTCTGGAGATGT
AGTTTCAAGAAACCAGAGTTTCCTTAGAACTCCAATTCAAAGAACACCTCATGAAATAATGAGAAGAGAA
AGCAACAGATTATCTGCACCTTCTTATCTTGCCAGAAGTCTAGCAGATGTCCCTAGAGAGTATGGTTCTT
CTCAGTCATTTGTAACGGAAGTTAGTTTTGCTGTTGAAAATGGAGACTCTGGTTCCCGATATTATTATTC
AGACAATTTTTTTGATGGTCAGAGAAAGCGGCCACTTGGAGATCGTGCACATGAAGACTACAGATATTAT
GAATACAACCATGATCTCTTCCAAAGAATGCCACAGAATCAGGGGAGGCATGCTTCAGGTATTGGGAGAG
TTGCTGCTACATCTTTAGGAAATTTGACTAACCATGGTTCTGAAGATTTACCCCTTCCTCCTGGCTGGTC
TGTGGACTGGACAATGAGAGGGAGAAAATATTATATAGATCATANCACAAATACACTCACTGGAGCCATC
CTCTTGAGCGAGANGACTCCTCTGNTGGAACGAGTGANCTCCGAATTGGAACTATAGTAACCCAATAGAN
GCCATCAGCTCNNGGTCTNGNNC
